>Addgene plasmid #207050 | ClhN-P1K-3VSV-Atg8(P85L P86L)-MET15 | addgene full sequence | sequence record 424604 | Addgene NGS Result
GAACGCGGCCGCCAGCTGAAGCTTCGTACGCTGCAGGTCGTGGGATTCCTGGGTTAATTAACATCGAATT
CACTTTGGTCATCCTTCACAGTGATGAATCATACTTGAAGGATGTAGAAGCCTTGAAAAACTACATTATC
GAGGAATTAAATGTTCGTGATGTTGTTATCACCTCCGATGAGGCAAAATATGGTGTTGAGTATAAAGCAG
TTGCTGATTGGCCTGTATTGGGTAAGAAGTTGAAAAAAGACGCAAAGAAGGTTAAAGATGCCCTACCATC
AGTCACTTCTGAGCAAGTACGGGAATATTTGGAAAGCGGAAAGTTGGAGGTTGCCGGTATTGAACTGGTT
AAAGGAGATTTGAATGCTATTAGAGGCTTGCCAGAATCTGCTGTCCAAGCTGGACAAGAAACCAGAACCG
ACCAAGACGTGTTAATCATCATGGATACAAATATTTACTCTGAACTAAAGAGTGAAGGTCTCGCAAGAGA
GCTGGTCAACAGAATCCAAAAATTGAGAAAGAAGTGTGGTTTGGAAGCCACCGACGATGTTTTAGTGGAG
TACGAATTAGTTAAAGATACTATCGACTTTGAAGCCATTGTCAAAGAACATTTTGATATGTTAAGCAAGA
CCTGTAGATCCGACATTGCCAAATATGACGGCTCAAAGACAGACCCAATTGGTGATGAAGAACAATCTAT
TAATGACACCATTTTCAAATTAAAAGTGTTCAAATTATGAAAACAACTCATATAAATACGTACAAATTTT
TCTCTACTCGAAGTGATATAGATGTATATGTGTAAGTTTACGTTTAAGTTAGAGTCATGTAATGCTAACT
GTCTCCACCGATAATGTTGTATAATACCCGTGAAATCATAGCACATGATATATCATCACCCGGAGGCCGG
TTATTTTCGGCGGCGGCAAAAATATTTGGTATAATTATGGAAATACAAAAAGGGGAACCATTAAAGGTTG
AGGAGGGGATTGATAAGAGAATCTAATAATTGTAAAGTTGAGAAAATCATAATAAAATAATTACTAGAGA
CATGAAGTCTGCTAGCGGATACACCGATATCGAGATGAACCGTTTGGGTAAGGGCTACACTGACATTGAA
ATGAATCGTTTGGGTAAGGGCTACACTGACATTGAAATGAATCGTTTGGGTAAGCCTAGGATGAAGTCTA
CATTTAAGTCTGAATATCCATTTGAAAAAAGGAAGGCGGAGTCGGAGAGGATTGCTGACAGGTTCAAGAA
TAGGATACCTGTGATTTGCGAAAAAGCTGAAAAGTCAGATATTCCAGAGATTGATAAGCGTAAATATCTA
GTTCCTGCTGACCTTACCGTAGGGCAATTTGTTTATGTTATAAGAAAGAGAATTATGCTACCCCCTGAGA
AGGCCATCTTCATTTTTGTCAATGATACTTTGTTGTTGACTGCGGCGTTGATGTCTGCCATATATCAAGA
ACACAAGGATAAGGACGGGTTTTTGTATGTCACTTACTCAGGAGAAAATACATTTGGCAGGTAGTCTTTT
ATATGAAAAGAAATGAAGCGTTAACATCTAAAATCGAAATTATAGGGACTCATTAGCCATCTATTGTTCC
AGTATAAGAATGTTTACATAAAAAATTCGAAAAAAAAAGATAAAATAAGGGAAAAATATATATATATTCA
TTAAGAAGTTTTGTACACAACCCGGGTGAGGCGCGCCACTTCTAAATAAGCGAATTTCTTATGATTTATG
ATTTTTATTATTAAATAAGTTATAAAAAAAATAAGTGTATACAAATTTTAAAGTGACTCTTAGGTTTTAA
AACGAAAATTCTTATTCTTGAGTAACTCTTTCCTGTAGGTCAGGTTGCTTTCTCAGGTATAGTATGAGGT
CGCTCTTATTGACCACACCTCTACCGGCAGATCCGCTAGGGATAACAGGGTAATATCTGCAGGTCGACAA
CCCTTAATATAACTTCGTATAATGTATGCTATACGAAGTTATTAGGTCTAGATGCGAATTAACACTGTTC
TTTGATGTTAGAACAATTTAGGTTCAAAGTACGAGTCACGACATGTAACAAGGGAAAAAAAGGATATTCA
TTTCAATAAAGTTCGTTTTATAAAAGTATAGTACTTGTGAGAGAAAGTAGGTTTATACATAATTTTACAA
CTCATTACGCACACTCATGGTTTTTGGCCAGCGAAAACAGTTTCAAAAGATTGCTGGAAGTCTGCAATAA
TGTCATCAATAAATTCGATACCAACAGAGACACGAATTAAGTCCTTGGTAACACCAGATGCCAACTTTTC
TTTGTCATTTAATTGTTTGTGGGTAGTGAAGTATGGAGCAATGACTAAGGTCTTGGCATCACCAACATTG
GCCAAGTTAGAGGCAAGCTTTAAATTGTCAACAACTTGAGCACCAGAAAGTTTGAATGGGTCAGTTTCCT
TGTCGGCATTTGGTAAGTCTTTTACACCGAAAGATAAGACACCACCGAAACCGTTAGATAGATACTTCTT
AGCATTTTCATGATGAGAATGAGATGCTAAACCAGGGTATGAAACCCAAGATACGTATGGGGATTGTTCT
AACCATTTGGCTAACTTCAATGCATTTTCACCGTGTCTTTCAGCTCTCAAAGATAATGTTTCAACACCTT
GTAGTAGCAAGAAAGAGGCAAATGGGTTCATCAATGGACCCAAATCTCTTAATAGTTCAGTTCTAACATG
AACGATGTATGCCAAGTTACCGTAGGCTTCATTGTAGATAGTACCGTGATATCCTTCGGCAGGTTGAGAG
AATTGAGGGAACTTTTCTGGGTAGTCCTTCCATGGGAACTTACCAGAGTCAACAATAATACCACCGATAG
TAGTACCATGACCACCAATCCATTTGGTAGCAGAATGTGTTACAATATCAGCACCGTATTTAATTGGCTG
ACAGAAGTAACCACCGGCACCAAATGTGTTGTCAACGACAACTGGAATACCGTGTTTGTGAGCAATTGCA
ACAATTTTTTCAAAATCCGGAACATTGTACTTTGGATTACCAATGGTTTCCAAATAAACAGCCTTGGTTC
TTTCATCAAAGACCTTTTCGAATTCTTCTGGATTGTCACCTTCAACAAATCTAGCCTCGATACCAAATCT
TTTGAACGAGATTTTGAACTGGTTATAAGTACCACCGTATAAGTAAGAAGTGGAAACGATGTTGTCACCA
GTGTGTGCCAAACCTTGGATGGCAAGGGTTTGAGCGGCTTGACCGGAGGAAACAGCCAAAGCAGCAGCAC
CACCTTCTAAAGCAGCAATTCTTTCTTCCAAAACATTACTGGTTGGGTTTTGGAAACGGGAATAGACGTA
ACCTGGAACTTCTAGACCAAACAATTGCGAACCATGCTTAGAGTTTTCGAAAACATAAGAAGTGGTGGCG
TAAATTGGTACAGCTCTGGATCTGTGAGCATTGTCACCAGGGTTCTCTTGGCCGGCGTGTAGTTGAACAG
TATCGAAATGAGATGGCATTGTATGGATGGGGGTAATAGAATTGTATCTATGTATCTGACGACCCTGTAT
TACACGAAGGAAATAGTAGATGAAAAGACAAGAGAGCAAGAAAAAGGAAAAACTTCCTTTCTAACAGACG
CTTTACTTAACCTTATATATATCTTATTTTTTTCATCGAGCGTGTTCAATTGGACAAGGTGCCACCTTTT
CGACACTTCGGTTATTATGTTACACAGTTTTCATGAGGATGGCGCCTTGACTAACTTAATTAGTCATTTG
CCAACCACCACAGTTCCCCAATATCGACAGCTTCACGTGCCATTTGCCATTTTGCGATCATGTGACCTCA
AGAGAAAAAGCAAAAAATAATGAGAGCTAAGGGATTCGAACCCTTGCATCCGAAGATATCAGAGATTTTA
GAGGTTAAATCCACCTAAATCTGACGCCTTAAACCACTCGGCCAAACTCCCATTGTATGTTGGAAGAATT
GGATTTAAATGGAGCTCTCGAGAACCCTTAATATAACTTCGTATAATGTATGCTATACGAAGTTATTAGG
TGATATCAGATCCACTAGTGGCCTATGCGGCCGCGGATCTGCCGGTCTCCCTATAGTGAGTCGTATTAAT
TTCGATAAGCCAGGTTAACCTGCATTAATGAATCGGCCAACGCGCGGGGAGAGGCGGTTTGCGTATTGGG
CGCTCTTCCGCTTCCTCGCTCACTGACTCGCTGCGCTCGGTCGTTCGGCTGCGGCGAGCGGTATCAGCTC
ACTCAAAGGCGGTAATACGGTTATCCACAGAATCAGGGGATAACGCAGGAAAGAACATGTGAGCAAAAGG
CCAGCAAAAGGCCAGGAACCGTAAAAAGGCCGCGTTGCTGGCGTTTTTCCATAGGCTCCGCCCCCCTGAC
GAGCATCACAAAAATCGACGCTCAAGTCAGAGGTGGCGAAACCCGACAGGACTATAAAGATACCAGGCGT
TTCCCCCTGGAAGCTCCCTCGTGCGCTCTCCTGTTCCGACCCTGCCGCTTACCGGATACCTGTCCGCCTT
TCTCCCTTCGGGAAGCGTGGCGCTTTCTCATAGCTCACGCTGTAGGTATCTCAGTTCGGTGTAGGTCGTT
CGCTCCAAGCTGGGCTGTGTGCACGAACCCCCCGTTCAGCCCGACCGCTGCGCCTTATCCGGTAACTATC
GTCTTGAGTCCAACCCGGTAAGACACGACTTATCGCCACTGGCAGCAGCCACTGGTAACAGGATTAGCAG
AGCGAGGTATGTAGGCGGTGCTACAGAGTTCTTGAAGTGGTGGCCTAACTACGGCTACACTAGAAGAACA
GTATTTGGTATCTGCGCTCTGCTGAAGCCAGTTACCTTCGGAAAAAGAGTTGGTAGCTCTTGATCCGGCA
AACAAACCACCGCTGGTAGCGGTGGTTTTTTTGTTTGCAAGCAGCAGATTACGCGCAGAAAAAAAGGATC
TCAAGAAGATCCTTTGATCTTTTCTACGGGGTCTGACGCTCAGTGGAACGAAAACTCACGTTAAGGGATT
TTGGTCATGAGATTATCAAAAAGGATCTTCACCTAGATCCTTTTAAATTAAAAATGAAGTTTTAAATCAA
TCTAAAGTATATATGAGTAAACTTGGTCTGACAGTTACCAATGCTTAATCAGTGAGGCACCTATCTCAGC
GATCTGTCTATTTCGTTCATCCATAGTTGCCTGACTCCCCGTCGTGTAGATAACTACGATACGGGAGGGC
TTACCATCTGGCCCCAGTGCTGCAATGATACCGCGAGACCCACGCTCACCGGCTCCAGATTTATCAGCAA
TAAACCAGCCAGCCGGAAGGGCCGAGCGCAGAAGTGGTCCTGCAACTTTATCCGCCTCCATCCAGTCTAT
TAATTGTTGCCGGGAAGCTAGAGTAAGTAGTTCGCCAGTTAATAGTTTGCGCAACGTTGTTGCCATTGCT
ACAGGCATCGTGGTGTCACGCTCGTCGTTTGGTATGGCTTCATTCAGCTCCGGTTCCCAACGATCAAGGC
GAGTTACATGATCCCCCATGTTGTGCAAAAAAGCGGTTAGCTCCTTCGGTCCTCCGATCGTTGTCAGAAG
TAAGTTGGCCGCAGTGTTATCACTCATGGTTATGGCAGCACTGCATAATTCTCTTACTGTCATGCCATCC
GTAAGATGCTTTTCTGTGACTGGTGAGTACTCAACCAAGTCATTCTGAGAATAGTGTATGCGGCGACCGA
GTTGCTCTTGCCCGGCGTCAATACGGGATAATACCGCGCCACATAGCAGAACTTTAAAAGTGCTCATCAT
TGGAAAACGTTCTTCGGGGCGAAAACTCTCAAGGATCTTACCGCTGTTGAGATCCAGTTCGATGTAACCC
ACTCGTGCACCCAACTGATCTTCAGCATCTTTTACTTTCACCAGCGTTTCTGGGTGAGCAAAAACAGGAA
GGCAAAATGCCGCAAAAAAGGGAATAAGGGCGACACGGAAATGTTGAATACTCATACTCTTCCTTTTTCA
ATATTATTGAAGCATTTATCAGGGTTATTGTCTCATGAGCGGATACATATTTGAATGTATTTAGAAAAAT
AAACAAATAGGGGTTCCGCGCACATTTCCCCGAAAAGTGCCACCTGACGTCTAAGAAACCATTATTATCA
TGACATTAACCTATAAAAATAGGCGTATCACGAGGCCCTTTCGTCTCGCGCGTTTCGGTGATGACGGTGA
AAACCTCTGACACATGCAGCTCCCGGAGACGGTCACAGCTTGTCTGTAAGCGGATGCCGGGAGCAGACAA
GCCCGTCAGGGCGCGTCAGCGGGTGTTGGCGGGTGTCGGGGCTGGCTTAACTATGCGGCATCAGAGCAGA
TTGTACTGAGAGTGCACCATATGGACATATTGTCGTTAGAACGCGGCTACAATTAATACATAACCTTATG
TATCATACACATACGATTTAGGTGACACTATA
Features (pLannotate 1.2.2; 16 found; start..end, strand, type, name):
     72..737     +  CDS            ILS1 (fragment): SYIC_YEAST - Experimental evidence at protein level: Swiss-Prot protein existence level 1. From Saccharomyces cerevisiae (strain ATCC 204508 / S288c) (Baker's yeast).
   1181..1531    +  CDS            ATG8: ATG8_YEAST - Also known as APG8, AUT7, CVT5. Experimental evidence at protein level: Swiss-Prot protein existence level 1. Ubiquitin-like modifier involved in cytoplasm to vacuole transport (Cvt) vesicles and autophagosomes formation. With ATG4, mediates the delivery of the vesicles and autophagosomes to the vacuole via the microtubule cytoskeleton. Required for selective autophagic degradation of the nucleus (nucleophagy) as well as for mitophagy which contributes to regulate mitochondrial quantity and quality by eliminating the mitochondria to a basal level to fulfill cellular energy require
   1730..1917    +  terminator     ADH1 terminator: S. cerevisiae ADH1; transcription terminator for the S. cerevisiae alcohol dehydrogenase 1 (ADH1) gene
   1969..2002    -  protein_bind   loxP: Cre-mediated recombination occurs in the 8-bp core sequence (GCATACAT). Cre recombinase
   2185..3519    -  CDS            MET17: O-acetylserine and O-acetylhomoserine sulfhydrylase, required for sulfur amino acid synthesis; S. cerevisiae MET17 MET15; MET25
   3520..3870    -  promoter       MET17 promoter: S. cerevisiae MET17; expression is repressed by methionine; MET15; MET25
   3870..3970    -  ncRNA          tRNA: Accession: RF00005 - tRNA
   4023..4056    -  protein_bind   loxP: Cre-mediated recombination occurs in the 8-bp core sequence (GCATACAT). Cre recombinase
   4110..4128    -  promoter       T7 promoter: promoter for bacteriophage T7 RNA polymerase
   4150..4203    -  CDS            lacI (fragment): lac repressor; lacI; The lac repressor binds to the lac operator to inhibit transcription in E. coli. This inhibition can be relieved by adding lactose or isopropyl-β-D-thiogalactopyranoside (IPTG).
   4386..4974    -  rep_origin     ori: high-copy-number ColE1/pMB1/pBR322/pUC origin of replication
   5145..6005    -  CDS            AmpR: β-lactamase; bla; confers resistance to ampicillin, carbenicillin, and related antibiotics
   6006..6110    -  promoter       AmpR promoter: bla
   6205..6240    +  CDS            rop (fragment): Rop protein, which maintains plasmids at low copy number; rop
   6342..6393    +  misc_feature   bom (fragment): basis of mobility region from pBR322
   6456..2       +  promoter       SP6 promoter (across the origin): promoter for bacteriophage SP6 RNA polymerase
