[The description below was written by a language model from this plasmid's Addgene catalogue record and pLannotate feature annotations shown in this document.]
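Description:
ClhN-P1K-3VSV-Atg8(P85L P86L)-MET15 is a 6.5 kb yeast expression plasmid carrying a point-mutant form of the Saccharomyces cerevisiae autophagy gene ATG8, derived from the corresponding wild-type ClhN-P1K-3VSV-Atg8-MET15 backbone by Gibson cloning. In E. coli it is maintained through a high-copy ColE1/pUC-type origin and selected with ampicillin via the bla gene and its promoter. Small fragments of rop, bom and lacI, along with flanking T7 and SP6 promoters, are remnants of the cloning backbone. The feature table shows no yeast replication origin or centromere (no 2μ, CEN or ARS), which suggests an integrating design, although the record does not say so explicitly.

The payload is the ATG8 coding sequence bearing the P85L and P86L substitutions, fused at its N terminus to a triple VSV epitope tag for immunodetection and followed by the ADH1 transcription terminator. Atg8 is the ubiquitin-like modifier involved in formation of Cvt vesicles and autophagosomes. The promoter is not named in the record. A fragment of the ILS1 coding sequence is annotated upstream of ATG8 and probably belongs to the yeast genomic sequence cloned there, perhaps as native upstream or targeting sequence, but this is inference. Selection in yeast relies on MET15 (also known as MET17/MET25) expressed from its own methionine-repressible promoter, which complements methionine auxotrophy. This marker cassette, which includes an adjacent tRNA annotation, is bracketed by two loxP sites in the same orientation, so Cre recombinase could excise and recycle the marker. The plasmid's stated purpose is expression of the tagged Atg8 point mutant. The associated study concerns Atg8 membrane recruitment and the turnover of vacuolar membrane proteins.
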