Addgene plasmid #207050: ClhN-P1K-3VSV-Atg8(P85L P86L)-MET15
Purpose: Expression of 3VSV-Atg8 point mutant. Uses auxotrophic marker MET15(Saccharomyces cerevisiae).
Depositing lab: Zhiping Xie. Depositing organization: Shanghai Jiao Tong University. Publication: Membrane recruitment of Atg8 by Hfl1 facilitates turnover of vacuolar membrane proteins in yeast cells approaching stationary phase. He CW, Cui XF, Ma SJ, Xu Q, Ran YP, Chen WZ, Mu JX, Li H, Zhu J, Gong Q, Xie Z. BMC Biol. 2021 Jun 4;19(1):117. doi: 10.1186/s12915-021-01048-7. PubMed 34088313.
Backbone
  Vector backbone: ClhN-P1K-3VSV-Atg8-MET15
  Vector type: Yeast Expression
Growth in bacteria
  Bacterial resistance: Ampicillin, 100 μg/mL
  Growth temperature: 37°C
  Growth strain: DH5alpha
  Copy number: High Copy
Gene/Insert
  Gene/Insert name: ATG8
  Species: S. cerevisiae (budding yeast)
  Mutation: P85L P86L
  Tag / fusion protein: 3xVSV (N terminal on insert)
  Cloning method: Gibson Cloning
Terms and licenses: Academic/Nonprofit Terms; Industry Terms: Not Available to Industry
How to cite: ClhN-P1K-3VSV-Atg8(P85L P86L)-MET15 was a gift from Zhiping Xie (Addgene plasmid # 207050 ; http://n2t.net/addgene:207050 ; RRID:Addgene_207050)
